>Addgene plasmid #156420 | pCAGGS-SARS2-S-D614 (C-flag) | depositor full sequence | sequence record 301940 | pCAGGS-SARS2-S-D614 (C-flag) sequence 8592 bps
GTCGACATTGATTATTGACTAGTTATTAATAGTAATCAATTACGGGGTCATTAGTTCATAGCCCATATAT
GGAGTTCCGCGTTACATAACTTACGGTAAATGGCCCGCCTGGCTGACCGCCCAACGACCCCCGCCCATTG
ACGTCAATAATGACGTATGTTCCCATAGTAACGCCAATAGGGACTTTCCATTGACGTCAATGGGTGGACT
ATTTACGGTAAACTGCCCACTTGGCAGTACATCAAGTGTATCATATGCCAAGTACGCCCCCTATTGACGT
CAATGACGGTAAATGGCCCGCCTGGCATTATGCCCAGTACATGACCTTATGGGACTTTCCTACTTGGCAG
TACATCTACGTATTAGTCATCGCTATTACCATGGGTCGAGGTGAGCCCCACGTTCTGCTTCACTCTCCCC
ATCTCCCCCCCCTCCCCACCCCCAATTTTGTATTTATTTATTTTTTAATTATTTTGTGCAGCGATGGGGG
CGGGGGGGGGGGGGGCGCGCGCCAGGCGGGGCGGGGCGGGGCGAGGGGCGGGGCGGGGCGAGGCGGAGAG
GTGCGGCGGCAGCCAATCAGAGCGGCGCGCTCCGAAAGTTTCCTTTTATGGCGAGGCGGCGGCGGCGGCG
GCCCTATAAAAAGCGAAGCGCGCGGCGGGCGGGAGTCGCTGCGTTGCCTTCGCCCCGTGCCCCGCTCCGC
GCCGCCTCGCGCCGCCCGCCCCGGCTCTGACTGACCGCGTTACTCCCACAGGTGAGCGGGCGGGACGGCC
CTTCTCCTCCGGGCTGTAATTAGCGCTTGGTTTAATGACGGCTCGTTTCTTTTCTGTGGCTGCGTGAAAG
CCTTAAAGGGCTCCGGGAGGGCCCTTTGTGCGGGGGGGAGCGGCTCGGGGGGTGCGTGCGTGTGTGTGTG
CGTGGGGAGCGCCGCGTGCGGCCCGCGCTGCCCGGCGGCTGTGAGCGCTGCGGGCGCGGCGCGGGGCTTT
GTGCGCTCCGCGTGTGCGCGAGGGGAGCGCGGCCGGGGGCGGTGCCCCGCGGTGCGGGGGGGCTGCGAGG
GGAACAAAGGCTGCGTGCGGGGTGTGTGCGTGGGGGGGTGAGCAGGGGGTGTGGGCGCGGCGGTCGGGCT
GTAACCCCCCCCTGCACCCCCCTCCCCGAGTTGCTGAGCACGGCCCGGCTTCGGGTGCGGGGCTCCGTGC
GGGGCGTGGCGCGGGGCTCGCCGTGCCGGGCGGGGGGTGGCGGCAGGTGGGGGTGCCGGGCGGGGCGGGG
CCGCCTCGGGCCGGGGAGGGCTCGGGGGAGGGGCGCGGCGGCCCCGGAGCGCCGGCGGCTGTCGAGGCGC
GGCGAGCCGCAGCCATTGCCTTTTATGGTAATCGTGCGAGAGGGCGCAGGGACTTCCTTTGTCCCAAATC
TGGCGGAGCCGAAATCTGGGAGGCGCCGCCGCACCCCCTCTAGCGGGCGCGGGCGAAGCGGTGCGGCGCC
GGCAGGAAGGAAATGGGCGGGGAGGGCCTTCGTGCGTCGCCGCGCCGCCGTCCCCTTCTCCATCTCCAGC
CTCGGGGCTGCCGCAGGGGGACGGCTGCCTTCGGGGGGGACGGGGCAGGGCGGGGTTCGGCTTCTGGCGT
GTGACCGGCGGCTCTAGCTAGAGCCTCTGCTAACCATGTTCATGCCTTCTTCTTTTTCCTACAGCTCCTG
GGCAACGTGCTGGTTATTGTGCTGTCTCATCATTTTGGCAAAGAATTCGCCGCCACCATGTTTGTGTTCC
TGGTCCTGCTCCCACTGGTTTCCAGCCAATGTGTTAACCTCACAACCCGCACCCAGCTGCCTCCCGCCTA
TACCAACAGTTTTACTCGGGGAGTGTATTACCCTGACAAAGTTTTCAGGAGCTCAGTTCTGCACTCAACC
CAGGATCTCTTTCTGCCTTTTTTTTCCAACGTGACTTGGTTCCATGCAATTCACGTTTCCGGGACCAACG
GCACCAAAAGGTTCGATAACCCCGTGCTGCCCTTTAACGACGGCGTCTATTTCGCAAGCACTGAGAAAAG
CAATATCATCAGGGGCTGGATTTTTGGGACAACCTTGGATAGCAAGACCCAGTCACTGCTGATCGTTAAT
AATGCAACCAATGTGGTGATCAAAGTGTGCGAATTTCAGTTTTGCAATGACCCCTTTCTGGGCGTCTACT
ATCATAAAAACAATAAATCTTGGATGGAGTCTGAGTTTAGGGTGTATTCTAGCGCGAATAATTGTACCTT
TGAATATGTATCACAACCATTTCTCATGGATCTCGAAGGCAAACAAGGCAATTTCAAAAACTTGAGAGAG
TTCGTCTTCAAAAACATCGATGGATATTTTAAAATATACAGCAAACATACCCCAATAAACCTGGTCCGCG
ACCTCCCTCAGGGTTTCAGCGCCCTCGAGCCTCTCGTCGATCTTCCTATCGGGATCAACATCACAAGATT
TCAAACCTTGCTGGCTCTTCATCGATCCTACCTGACCCCTGGCGATTCCTCTTCCGGGTGGACCGCCGGC
GCCGCTGCCTATTATGTGGGGTATCTGCAACCTCGCACGTTTCTCCTCAAGTATAATGAGAATGGAACTA
TCACCGATGCGGTAGACTGTGCGTTGGACCCACTCTCTGAGACCAAGTGCACTTTGAAGTCCTTTACCGT
TGAAAAGGGGATCTATCAGACATCCAATTTTAGAGTCCAACCCACGGAATCCATCGTTCGGTTCCCCAAT
ATCACAAATCTCTGCCCTTTCGGAGAGGTATTCAACGCAACTCGCTTCGCTTCTGTGTATGCGTGGAACA
GAAAACGCATCTCCAACTGCGTCGCTGATTACTCTGTTCTGTATAACTCCGCCTCCTTTAGCACCTTCAA
GTGTTACGGCGTCAGCCCCACAAAGCTCAACGACTTGTGTTTCACTAACGTCTACGCCGACTCCTTCGTG
ATCCGGGGGGACGAAGTTCGGCAGATTGCGCCTGGACAGACTGGTAAAATCGCTGACTATAACTATAAGC
TCCCAGATGACTTTACCGGCTGTGTGATTGCTTGGAACTCTAATAATCTCGACAGCAAAGTTGGAGGCAA
CTATAATTATCTCTACCGGTTGTTTCGGAAGAGCAATCTCAAGCCATTCGAGAGAGACATAAGCACGGAG
ATCTACCAAGCCGGCTCCACTCCATGCAATGGGGTTGAAGGCTTTAATTGTTATTTTCCCCTCCAATCCT
ATGGTTTTCAACCGACTAATGGAGTCGGGTATCAACCCTACAGGGTTGTCGTCTTGAGCTTCGAGCTCTT
GCACGCTCCTGCTACGGTGTGTGGTCCGAAAAAATCAACAAACCTCGTCAAAAACAAATGTGTGAATTTT
AACTTTAACGGACTGACTGGCACCGGGGTGCTGACTGAGAGCAATAAGAAGTTTCTTCCATTTCAACAAT
TCGGTCGGGATATCGCGGACACCACTGATGCTGTGCGCGATCCGCAAACCTTGGAGATCTTGGACATAAC
TCCGTGCAGCTTCGGAGGCGTCTCTGTTATCACCCCTGGAACGAATACATCTAACCAAGTTGCGGTCCTT
TATCAGGATGTTAACTGCACAGAAGTACCCGTCGCGATACATGCGGATCAGCTGACCCCTACTTGGCGGG
TCTACTCAACCGGCTCTAATGTGTTTCAAACTCGGGCGGGATGTTTGATCGGAGCTGAGCACGTGAATAA
CTCTTATGAATGCGATATACCAATCGGCGCAGGGATTTGCGCATCTTACCAAACCCAAACCAACTCTCCT
CGGCGGGCTCGCTCCGTCGCATCCCAATCCATTATCGCCTATACCATGAGTCTCGGAGCTGAGAACTCTG
TCGCTTACAGCAACAATTCTATAGCCATCCCAACCAACTTCACGATTAGCGTTACAACAGAGATACTCCC
CGTCAGCATGACGAAAACTTCCGTTGATTGTACGATGTATATCTGTGGGGATTCTACAGAGTGTAGCAAT
CTGCTGTTGCAGTATGGCTCCTTCTGTACCCAATTGAATCGGGCACTCACCGGCATCGCTGTGGAACAAG
ACAAAAATACGCAAGAAGTTTTCGCACAGGTGAAGCAAATCTACAAGACGCCTCCAATCAAAGACTTTGG
CGGATTCAATTTTTCTCAGATTCTGCCTGATCCCTCAAAGCCCAGCAAAAGAAGCTTCATCGAGGACCTG
CTCTTCAACAAGGTCACTCTCGCAGATGCCGGGTTCATCAAACAATATGGAGATTGCTTGGGCGACATTG
CTGCGCGGGATCTTATTTGTGCTCAAAAGTTCAATGGGCTGACCGTCCTGCCGCCCCTCTTGACCGATGA
AATGATTGCTCAATACACCTCCGCGTTGCTCGCGGGAACTATCACTTCCGGCTGGACCTTCGGCGCCGGC
GCTGCCCTCCAGATACCGTTTGCCATGCAAATGGCCTACAGATTCAACGGCATCGGAGTCACACAGAATG
TCCTGTACGAAAATCAAAAATTGATAGCCAATCAGTTTAATTCTGCAATCGGCAAAATACAAGACTCCCT
GTCCTCTACTGCCTCCGCACTTGGGAAATTGCAAGACGTCGTGAACCAAAACGCACAGGCCCTTAACACT
CTGGTGAAACAGTTGAGCTCCAACTTCGGCGCTATAAGCTCCGTCTTGAACGATATACTCTCTCGCCTGG
ACAAAGTCGAGGCTGAAGTCCAGATCGACAGATTGATAACAGGCAGGCTTCAATCCCTGCAAACCTACGT
CACGCAGCAGCTGATCAGAGCCGCAGAGATCAGGGCTTCCGCAAATCTTGCTGCAACAAAAATGTCCGAA
TGCGTCTTGGGCCAATCAAAGCGCGTCGATTTCTGTGGAAAGGGCTACCATCTCATGAGCTTTCCCCAAA
GCGCCCCGCACGGCGTGGTTTTTCTCCACGTCACCTACGTCCCCGCTCAAGAGAAGAACTTTACAACCGC
TCCTGCAATTTGCCATGATGGGAAAGCGCACTTTCCTCGCGAAGGCGTCTTTGTCTCCAATGGCACACAT
TGGTTTGTTACTCAACGGAACTTTTATGAACCACAAATCATTACCACGGACAACACGTTCGTGTCCGGCA
ACTGTGACGTTGTCATCGGAATTGTTAACAACACGGTTTACGATCCTCTGCAACCCGAGCTTGACTCCTT
TAAGGAAGAACTGGACAAGTACTTCAAAAATCACACCTCACCGGATGTGGACTTGGGCGATATCTCTGGC
ATAAATGCGTCAGTCGTGAACATTCAAAAGGAAATTGATCGACTCAACGAGGTCGCAAAGAATCTTAATG
AATCCCTGATAGATCTGCAGGAGTTGGGGAAGTACGAGCAGTATATAAAGTGGCCTTGGTATATATGGCT
TGGCTTTATCGCCGGCCTCATTGCAATCGTGATGGTCACCATCATGCTGTGCTGCATGACCTCATGTTGC
TCCTGTCTTAAGGGGTGCTGCTCCTGCGGTTCCTGTTGCAAATTTGACGAGGACGACAGCGAACCGGTGC
TTAAGGGTGTGAAGCTGCATTACACCGGAGGCGATTACAAGGATGACGATGACAAGTGACGGCCGCCTGC
AGGTTAATTAAGATCTTTTTCCCTCTGCCAAAAATTATGGGGACATCATGAAGCCCCTTGAGCATCTGAC
TTCTGGCTAATAAAGGAAATTTATTTTCATTGCAATAGTGTGTTGGAATTTTTTGTGTCTCTCACTCGGA
AGGACATATGGGAGGGCAAATCATTTAAAACATCAGAATGAGTATTTGGTTTAGAGTTTGGCAACATATG
CCCATATGCTGGCTGCCATGAACAAAGGTTGGCTATAAAGAGGTCATCAGTATATGAAACAGCCCCCTGC
TGTCCATTCCTTATTCCATAGAAAAGCCTTGACTTGAGGTTAGATTTTTTTTATATTTTGTTTTGTGTTA
TTTTTTTCTTTAACATCCCTAAAATTTTCCTTACATGTTTTACTAGCCAGATTTTTCCTCCTCTCCTGAC
TACTCCCAGTCATAGCTGTCCCTCTTCTCTTATGGAGATCCCTCGACCTGCAGCCCAAGCTTGGCGTAAT
CATGGTCATAGCTGTTTCCTGTGTGAAATTGTTATCCGCTCACAATTCCACACAACATACGAGCCGGAAG
CATAAAGTGTAAAGCCTGGGGTGCCTAATGAGTGAGCTAACTCACATTAATTGCGTTGCGCTCACTGCCC
GCTTTCCAGTCGGGAAACCTGTCGTGCCAGCGGATCCGCATCTCAATTAGTCAGCAACCATAGTCCCGCC
CCTAACTCCGCCCATCCCGCCCCTAACTCCGCCCAGTTCCGCCCATTCTCCGCCCCATGGCTGACTAATT
TTTTTTATTTATGCAGAGGCCGAGGCCGCCTCGGCCTCTGAGCTATTCCAGAAGTAGTGAGGAGGCTTTT
TTGGAGGCCTAGGCTTTTGCAAAAAGCTAACTTGTTTATTGCAGCTTATAATGGTTACAAATAAAGCAAT
AGCATCACAAATTTCACAAATAAAGCATTTTTTTCACTGCATTCTAGTTGTGGTTTGTCCAAACTCATCA
ATGTATCTTATCATGTCTGGATCCGCTGCATTAATGAATCGGCCAACGCGCGGGGAGAGGCGGTTTGCGT
ATTGGGCGCTCTTCCGCTTCCTCGCTCACTGACTCGCTGCGCTCGGTCGTTCGGCTGCGGCGAGCGGTAT
CAGCTCACTCAAAGGCGGTAATACGGTTATCCACAGAATCAGGGGATAACGCAGGAAAGAACATGTGAGC
AAAAGGCCAGCAAAAGGCCAGGAACCGTAAAAAGGCCGCGTTGCTGGCGTTTTTCCATAGGCTCCGCCCC
CCTGACGAGCATCACAAAAATCGACGCTCAAGTCAGAGGTGGCGAAACCCGACAGGACTATAAAGATACC
AGGCGTTTCCCCCTGGAAGCTCCCTCGTGCGCTCTCCTGTTCCGACCCTGCCGCTTACCGGATACCTGTC
CGCCTTTCTCCCTTCGGGAAGCGTGGCGCTTTCTCAATGCTCACGCTGTAGGTATCTCAGTTCGGTGTAG
GTCGTTCGCTCCAAGCTGGGCTGTGTGCACGAACCCCCCGTTCAGCCCGACCGCTGCGCCTTATCCGGTA
ACTATCGTCTTGAGTCCAACCCGGTAAGACACGACTTATCGCCACTGGCAGCAGCCACTGGTAACAGGAT
TAGCAGAGCGAGGTATGTAGGCGGTGCTACAGAGTTCTTGAAGTGGTGGCCTAACTACGGCTACACTAGA
AGGACAGTATTTGGTATCTGCGCTCTGCTGAAGCCAGTTACCTTCGGAAAAAGAGTTGGTAGCTCTTGAT
CCGGCAAACAAACCACCGCTGGTAGCGGTGGTTTTTTTGTTTGCAAGCAGCAGATTACGCGCAGAAAAAA
AGGATCTCAAGAAGATCCTTTGATCTTTTCTACGGGGTCTGACGCTCAGTGGAACGAAAACTCACGTTAA
GGGATTTTGGTCATGAGATTATCAAAAAGGATCTTCACCTAGATCCTTTTAAATTAAAAATGAAGTTTTA
AATCAATCTAAAGTATATATGAGTAAACTTGGTCTGACAGTTACCAATGCTTAATCAGTGAGGCACCTAT
CTCAGCGATCTGTCTATTTCGTTCATCCATAGTTGCCTGACTCCCCGTCGTGTAGATAACTACGATACGG
GAGGGCTTACCATCTGGCCCCAGTGCTGCAATGATACCGCGAGACCCACGCTCACCGGCTCCAGATTTAT
CAGCAATAAACCAGCCAGCCGGAAGGGCCGAGCGCAGAAGTGGTCCTGCAACTTTATCCGCCTCCATCCA
GTCTATTAATTGTTGCCGGGAAGCTAGAGTAAGTAGTTCGCCAGTTAATAGTTTGCGCAACGTTGTTGCC
ATTGCTACAGGCATCGTGGTGTCACGCTCGTCGTTTGGTATGGCTTCATTCAGCTCCGGTTCCCAACGAT
CAAGGCGAGTTACATGATCCCCCATGTTGTGCAAAAAAGCGGTTAGCTCCTTCGGTCCTCCGATCGTTGT
CAGAAGTAAGTTGGCCGCAGTGTTATCACTCATGGTTATGGCAGCACTGCATAATTCTCTTACTGTCATG
CCATCCGTAAGATGCTTTTCTGTGACTGGTGAGTACTCAACCAAGTCATTCTGAGAATAGTGTATGCGGC
GACCGAGTTGCTCTTGCCCGGCGTCAATACGGGATAATACCGCGCCACATAGCAGAACTTTAAAAGTGCT
CATCATTGGAAAACGTTCTTCGGGGCGAAAACTCTCAAGGATCTTACCGCTGTTGAGATCCAGTTCGATG
TAACCCACTCGTGCACCCAACTGATCTTCAGCATCTTTTACTTTCACCAGCGTTTCTGGGTGAGCAAAAA
CAGGAAGGCAAAATGCCGCAAAAAAGGGAATAAGGGCGACACGGAAATGTTGAATACTCATACTCTTCCT
TTTTCAATATTATTGAAGCATTTATCAGGGTTATTGTCTCATGAGCGGATACATATTTGAATGTATTTAG
AAAAATAAACAAATAGGGGTTCCGCGCACATTTCCCCGAAAAGTGCCACCTG
Features (pLannotate 1.2.2; 18 found; start..end, strand, type, name):
      4..383     +  enhancer       CMV enhancer: human cytomegalovirus immediate early enhancer
    386..661     +  promoter       chicken β-actin promoter: No description available
    662..1674    +  intron         chimeric intron: chimera between introns from chicken β-actin and rabbit β-globin
   1672..1728    +  CDS            HBB (fragment): HBB_LEPEU - Experimental evidence at protein level: Swiss-Prot protein existence level 1. Involved in oxygen transport from the lung to the various peripheral tissues. From Lepus europaeus (European hare).
   1738..5556    +  CDS            S: SPIKE_SARS2 - Experimental evidence at protein level: Swiss-Prot protein existence level 1. [Spike glycoprotein]: May down-regulate host tetherin (BST2) by lysosomal degradation, thereby counteracting its antiviral activity. From Severe acute respiratory syndrome coronavirus 2 (2019-nCoV) (SARS-CoV-2).
   5563..5586    +  CDS            FLAG: FLAG® epitope tag, followed by an enterokinase cleavage site
   5679..5734    +  polyA_signal   β-globin poly(A) signal: rabbit β-globin polyadenylation signal (Gil and Proudfoot, 1987)
   6119..6135    -  protein_bind   lac operator: The lac repressor binds to the lac operator to inhibit transcription in E. coli. This inhibition can be relieved by adding lactose or isopropyl-β-D-thiogalactopyranoside (IPTG). lac repressor encoded by lacI
   6143..6173    -  promoter       lac promoter: promoter for the E. coli lac operon
   6188..6209    -  protein_bind   CAP binding site: CAP binding activates transcription in the presence of cAMP. E. coli catabolite activator protein
   6222..6261    -  CDS            lacI (fragment): lac repressor; lacI; The lac repressor binds to the lac operator to inhibit transcription in E. coli. This inhibition can be relieved by adding lactose or isopropyl-β-D-thiogalactopyranoside (IPTG).
   6268..6290    +  promoter       SV40 promoter (fragment): SV40 enhancer and early promoter
   6314..6449    +  rep_origin     SV40 ori: SV40 origin of replication
   6469..6603    +  polyA_signal   SV40 poly(A) signal: SV40 polyadenylation signal
   6605..6659    -  CDS            lacI (fragment): lac repressor; lacI; The lac repressor binds to the lac operator to inhibit transcription in E. coli. This inhibition can be relieved by adding lactose or isopropyl-β-D-thiogalactopyranoside (IPTG).
   6842..7430    -  rep_origin     ori: high-copy-number ColE1/pMB1/pBR322/pUC origin of replication
   7601..8461    -  CDS            AmpR: β-lactamase; bla; confers resistance to ampicillin, carbenicillin, and related antibiotics
   8462..8566    -  promoter       AmpR promoter: bla
