>Addgene plasmid #156420 | pCAGGS-SARS2-S-D614 (C-flag) | addgene full sequence | sequence record 307822 | Addgene NGS Result
GGTCGACATTGATTATTGACTAGTTATTAATAGTAATCAATTACGGGGTCATTAGTTCATAGCCCATATA
TGGAGTTCCGCGTTACATAACTTACGGTAAATGGCCCGCCTGGCTGACCGCCCAACGACCCCCGCCCATT
GACGTCAATAATGACGTATGTTCCCATAGTAACGCCAATAGGGACTTTCCATTGACGTCAATGGGTGGAG
TATTTACGGTAAACTGCCCACTTGGCAGTACATCAAGTGTATCATATGCCAAGTACGCCCCCTATTGACG
TCAATGACGGTAAATGGCCCGCCTGGCATTATGCCCAGTACATGACCTTATGGGACTTTCCTACTTGGCA
GTACATCTACGTATTAGTCATCGCTATTACCATGGTCGAGGTGAGCCCCACGTTCTGCTTCACTCTCCCC
ATCTCCCCCCCCTCCCCACCCCCAATTTTGTATTTATTTATTTTTTAATTATTTTGTGCAGCGATGGGGG
CGGGGGGGGGGGGGGSGCGCGCCAGGSGGGGCGGGGCGGGGCGAGGGGCGGGGCGGGGCGAGGCGGAGAG
GTGCGGCGGCAGCCAATCAGAGCGGCGCGCTCCGAAAGTTTCCTTTTATGGCGAGGCGGCGGCGGCGGCG
GCCCTATAAAAAGCGAAGCGCGCGGCGGGCGGGAGTCGCTGCGCGCTGCCTTCGCCCCGTGCCCCGCTCC
GCCGCCGCCTCGCGCCGCCCGCCCCGGCTCTGACTGACCGCGTTACTCCCACAGGTGAGCGGGCGGGACG
GCCCTTCTCCTCCGGGCTGTAATTAGCGCTTGGTTTAATGACGGCTTGTTTCTTTTCTGTGGCTGCGTGA
AAGCCTTGAGGGGCTCCGGGAGGGCCCTTTGTGCGGGGGGAGCGGCTCGGGGGGTGCGTGCGTGTGTGTG
TGCGTGGGGAGCGCCGCGTGCGGCTCCGCGCTGCCCGGCGGCTGTGAGCGCTGCGGGCGCGGCGCGGGGC
TTTGTGCGCTCCGCAGTGTGCGCGAGGGGAGCGCGGCCGGGGGCGGTGCCCCGCGGTGCGGGGGGGGCTG
CGAGGGGAACAAAGGCTGCGTGCGGGGTGTGTGCGTGGGGGGGTGAGCAGGGGGTGTGGGCGCGTCGGTC
GGGCTGCAACCCCCCCTGCACCCCCCTCCCCGAGTTGCTGAGCACGGCCCGGCTTCGGGTGCGGGGCTCC
GTACGGGGCGTGGCGCGGGGCTCGCCGTGCCGGGCGGGGGGTGGCGGCAGGTGGGGGTGCCGGGCGGGGC
GGGGCCGCCTCGGGCCGGGGAGGGCTCGGGGGAGGGGCGCGGCGGCCCCCGGAGCGCCGGCGGCTGTCGA
GGCGCGGCGAGCCGCAGCCATTGCCTTTTATGGTAATCGTGCGAGAGGGCGCAGGGACTTCCTTTGTCCC
AAATCTGTGCGGAGCCGAAATCTGGGAGGCGCCGCCGCACCCCCTCTAGCGGGCGCGGGGCGAAGCGGTG
CGGCGCCGGCAGGAAGGAAATGGGCGGGGAGGGCCTTCGTGCGTCGCCGCGCCGCCGTCCCCTTCTCCCT
CTCCAGCCTCGGGGCTGTCCGCGGGGGGACGGCTGCCTTCGGGGGGGACGGGGCAGGGCGGGGTTCGGCT
TCTGGCGTGTGACCGGCGGCTCTAGCTAGAGCCTCTGCTAACCATGTTCATGCCTTCTTCTTTTTCCTAC
AGCTCCTGGGCAACGTGCTGGTTATTGTGCTGTCTCATCATTTTGGCAAAGAATTCGCCGCCACCATGTT
TGTGTTCCTGGTCCTGCTCCCACTGGTTTCCAGCCAATGTGTTAACCTCACAACCCGCACCCAGCTGCCT
CCCGCCTATACCAACAGTTTTACTCGGGGAGTGTATTACCCTGACAAAGTTTTCAGGAGCTCAGTTCTGC
ACTCAACCCAGGATCTCTTTCTGCCTTTTTTTTCCAACGTGACTTGGTTCCATGCAATTCACGTTTCCGG
GACCAACGGCACCAAAAGGTTCGATAACCCCGTGCTGCCCTTTAACGACGGCGTCTATTTCGCAAGCACT
GAGAAAAGCAATATCATCAGGGGCTGGATTTTTGGGACAACCTTGGATAGCAAGACCCAGTCACTGCTGA
TCGTTAATAATGCAACCAATGTGGTGATCAAAGTGTGCGAATTTCAGTTTTGCAATGACCCCTTTCTGGG
CGTCTACTATCATAAAAACAATAAATCTTGGATGGAGTCTGAGTTTAGGGTGTATTCTAGCGCGAATAAT
TGTACCTTTGAATATGTATCACAACCATTTCTCATGGATCTCGAAGGCAAACAAGGCAATTTCAAAAACT
TGAGAGAGTTCGTCTTCAAAAACATCGATGGATATTTTAAAATATACAGCAAACATACCCCAATAAACCT
GGTCCGCGACCTCCCTCAGGGTTTCAGCGCCCTCGAGCCTCTCGTCGATCTTCCTATCGGGATCAACATC
ACAAGATTTCAAACCTTGCTGGCTCTTCATCGATCCTACCTGACCCCTGGCGATTCCTCTTCCGGGTGGA
CCGCCGGCGCCGCTGCCTATTATGTGGGGTATCTGCAACCTCGCACGTTTCTCCTCAAGTATAATGAGAA
TGGAACTATCACCGATGCGGTAGACTGTGCGTTGGACCCACTCTCTGAGACCAAGTGCACTTTGAAGTCC
TTTACCGTTGAAAAGGGGATCTATCAGACATCCAATTTTAGAGTCCAACCCACGGAATCCATCGTTCGGT
TCCCCAATATCACAAATCTCTGCCCTTTCGGAGAGGTATTCAACGCAACTCGCTTCGCTTCTGTGTATGC
GTGGAACAGAAAACGCATCTCCAACTGCGTCGCTGATTACTCTGTTCTGTATAACTCCGCCTCCTTTAGC
ACCTTCAAGTGTTACGGCGTCAGCCCCACAAAGCTCAACGACTTGTGTTTCACTAACGTCTACGCCGACT
CCTTCGTGATCCGGGGGGACGAAGTTCGGCAGATTGCGCCTGGACAGACTGGTAAAATCGCTGACTATAA
CTATAAGCTCCCAGATGACTTTACCGGCTGTGTGATTGCTTGGAACTCTAATAATCTCGACAGCAAAGTT
GGAGGCAACTATAATTATCTCTACCGGTTGTTTCGGAAGAGCAATCTCAAGCCATTCGAGAGAGACATAA
GCACGGAGATCTACCAAGCCGGCTCCACTCCATGCAATGGGGTTGAAGGCTTTAATTGTTATTTTCCCCT
CCAATCCTATGGTTTTCAACCGACTAATGGAGTCGGGTATCAACCCTACAGGGTTGTCGTCTTGAGCTTC
GAGCTCTTGCACGCTCCTGCTACGGTGTGTGGTCCGAAAAAATCAACAAACCTCGTCAAAAACAAATGTG
TGAATTTTAACTTTAACGGACTGACTGGCACCGGGGTGCTGACTGAGAGCAATAAGAAGTTTCTTCCATT
TCAACAATTCGGTCGGGATATCGCGGACACCACTGATGCTGTGCGCGATCCGCAAACCTTGGAGATCTTG
GACATAACTCCGTGCAGCTTCGGAGGCGTCTCTGTTATCACCCCTGGAACGAATACATCTAACCAAGTTG
CGGTCCTTTATCAGGATGTTAACTGCACAGAAGTACCCGTCGCGATACATGCGGATCAGCTGACCCCTAC
TTGGCGGGTCTACTCAACCGGCTCTAATGTGTTTCAAACTCGGGCGGGATGTTTGATCGGAGCTGAGCAC
GTGAATAACTCTTATGAATGCGATATACCAATCGGCGCAGGGATTTGCGCATCTTACCAAACCCAAACCA
ACTCTCCTCGGCGGGCTCGCTCCGTCGCATCCCAATCCATTATCGCCTATACCATGAGTCTCGGAGCTGA
GAACTCTGTCGCTTACAGCAACAATTCTATAGCCATCCCAACCAACTTCACGATTAGCGTTACAACAGAG
ATACTCCCCGTCAGCATGACGAAAACTTCCGTTGATTGTACGATGTATATCTGTGGGGATTCTACAGAGT
GTAGCAATCTGCTGTTGCAGTATGGCTCCTTCTGTACCCAATTGAATCGGGCACTCACCGGCATCGCTGT
GGAACAAGACAAAAATACGCAAGAAGTTTTCGCACAGGTGAAGCAAATCTACAAGACGCCTCCAATCAAA
GACTTTGGCGGATTCAATTTTTCTCAGATTCTGCCTGATCCCTCAAAGCCCAGCAAAAGAAGCTTCATCG
AGGACCTGCTCTTCAACAAGGTCACTCTCGCAGATGCCGGGTTCATCAAACAATATGGAGATTGCTTGGG
CGACATTGCTGCGCGGGATCTTATTTGTGCTCAAAAGTTCAATGGGCTGACCGTCCTGCCGCCCCTCTTG
ACCGATGAAATGATTGCTCAATACACCTCCGCGTTGCTCGCGGGAACTATCACTTCCGGCTGGACCTTCG
GCGCCGGCGCTGCCCTCCAGATACCGTTTGCCATGCAAATGGCCTACAGATTCAACGGCATCGGAGTCAC
ACAGAATGTCCTGTACGAAAATCAAAAATTGATAGCCAATCAGTTTAATTCTGCAATCGGCAAAATACAA
GACTCCCTGTCCTCTACTGCCTCCGCACTTGGGAAATTGCAAGACGTCGTGAACCAAAACGCACAGGCCC
TTAACACTCTGGTGAAACAGTTGAGCTCCAACTTCGGCGCTATAAGCTCCGTCTTGAACGATATACTCTC
TCGCCTGGACAAAGTCGAGGCTGAAGTCCAGATCGACAGATTGATAACAGGCAGGCTTCAATCCCTGCAA
ACCTACGTCACGCAGCAGCTGATCAGAGCCGCAGAGATCAGGGCTTCCGCAAATCTTGCTGCAACAAAAA
TGTCCGAATGCGTCTTGGGCCAATCAAAGCGCGTCGATTTCTGTGGAAAGGGCTACCATCTCATGAGCTT
TCCCCAAAGCGCCCCGCACGGCGTGGTTTTTCTCCACGTCACCTACGTCCCCGCTCAAGAGAAGAACTTT
ACAACCGCTCCTGCAATTTGCCATGATGGGAAAGCGCACTTTCCTCGCGAAGGCGTCTTTGTCTCCAATG
GCACACATTGGTTTGTTACTCAACGGAACTTTTATGAACCACAAATCATTACCACGGACAACACGTTCGT
GTCCGGCAACTGTGACGTTGTCATCGGAATTGTTAACAACACGGTTTACGATCCTCTGCAACCCGAGCTT
GACTCCTTTAAGGAAGAACTGGACAAGTACTTCAAAAATCACACCTCACCGGATGTGGACTTGGGCGATA
TCTCTGGCATAAATGCGTCAGTCGTGAACATTCAAAAGGAAATTGATCGACTCAACGAGGTCGCAAAGAA
TCTTAATGAATCCCTGATAGATCTGCAGGAGTTGGGGAAGTACGAGCAGTATATAAAGTGGCCTTGGTAT
ATATGGCTTGGCTTTATCGCCGGCCTCATTGCAATCGTGATGGTCACCATCATGCTGTGCTGCATGACCT
CATGTTGCTCCTGTCTTAAGGGGTGCTGCTCCTGCGGTTCCTGTTGCAAATTTGACGAGGACGACAGCGA
ACCGGTGCTTAAGGGTGTGAAGCTGCATTACACCGGAGGCGATTACAAGGATGACGATGACAAGTGACGG
CCGCCTGCAGGTTAATTAAGATCTTTTTCCCTCTGCCAAAAATTATGGGGACATCATGAAGCCCCTTGAG
CATCTGACTTCTGGCTAATAAAGGAAATTTATTTTCATTGCAATAGTGTGTTGGAATTTTTTGTGTCTCT
CACTCGGAAGGACATATGGGAGGGCAAATCATTTAAAACATCAGAATGAGTATTTGGTTTAGAGTTTGGC
AACATATGCCCATATGCTGGCTGCCATGAACAAAGGTTGGCTATAAAGAGGTCATCAGTATATGAAACAG
CCCCCTGCTGTCCATTCCTTATTCCATAGAAAAGCCTTGACTTGAGGTTAGATTTTTTTTATATTTTGTT
TTGTGTTATTTTTTTCTTTAACATCCCTAAAATTTTCCTTACATGTTTTACTAGCCAGATTTTTCCTCCT
CTCCTGACTACTCCCAGTCATAGCTGTCCCTCTTCTCTTATGGAGATCCCTCGACCTGCAGCCCAAGCTT
GGCGTAATCATGGTCATAGCTGTTTCCTGTGTGAAATTGTTATCCGCTCACAATTCCACACAACATACGA
GCCGGAAGCATAAAGTGTAAAGCCTGGGGTGCCTAATGAGTGAGCTAACTCACATTAATTGCGTTGCGCT
CACTGCCCGCTTTCCAGTCGGGAAACCTGTCGTGCCAGCGGATCCGCATCTCAATTAGTCAGCAACCATA
GTCCCGCCCCTAACTCCGCCCATCCCGCCCCTAACTCCGCCCAGTTCCGCCCATTCTCCGCCCCATGGCT
GACTAATTTTTTTTATTTATGCAGAGGCCGAGGCCGCCTCGGCCTCTGAGCTATTCCAGAAGTAGTGAGG
AGGCTTTTTTGGAGGCCTAGGCTTTTGCAAAAAGCTAACTTGTTTATTGCAGCTTATAATGGTTACAAAT
AAAGCAATAGCATCACAAATTTCACAAATAAAGCATTTTTTTCACTGCATTCTAGTTGTGGTTTGTCCAA
ACTCATCAATGTATCTTATCATGTCTGGATCCGCTGCATTAATGAATCGGCCAACGCGCGGGGAGAGGCG
GTTTGCGTATTGGGCGCTCTTCCGCTTCCTCGCTCACTGACTCGCTGCGCTCGGTCGTTCGGCTGCGGCG
AGCGGTATCAGCTCACTCAAAGGCGGTAATACGGTTATCCACAGAATCAGGGGATAACGCAGGAAAGAAC
ATGTGAGCAAAAGGCCAGCAAAAGGCCAGGAACCGTAAAAAGGCCGCGTTGCTGGCGTTTTTCCATAGGC
TCCGCCCCCCTGACGAGCATCACAAAAATCGACGCTCAAGTCAGAGGTGGCGAAACCCGACAGGACTATA
AAGATACCAGGCGTTTCCCCCTGGAAGCTCCCTCGTGCGCTCTCCTGTTCCGACCCTGCCGCTTACCGGA
TACCTGTCCGCCTTTCTCCCTTCGGGAAGCGTGGCGCTTTCTCATAGCTCACGCTGTAGGTATCTCAGTT
CGGTGTAGGTCGTTCGCTCCAAGCTGGGCTGTGTGCACGAACCCCCCGTTCAGCCCGACCGCTGCGCCTT
ATCCGGTAACTATCGTCTTGAGTCCAACCCGGTAAGACACGACTTATCGCCACTGGCAGCAGCCACTGGT
AACAGGATTAGCAGAGCGAGGTATGTAGGCGGTGCTACAGAGTTCTTGAAGTGGTGGCCTAACTACGGCT
ACACTAGAAGAACAGTATTTGGTATCTGCGCTCTGCTGAAGCCAGTTACCTTCGGAAAAAGAGTTGGTAG
CTCTTGATCCGGCAAACAAACCACCGCTGGTAGCGGTGGTTTTTTTGTTTGCAAGCAGCAGATTACGCGC
AGAAAAAAAGGATCTCAAGAAGATCCTTTGATCTTTTCTACGGGGTCTGACGCTCAGTGGAACGAAAACT
CACGTTAAGGGATTTTGGTCATGAGATTATCAAAAAGGATCTTCACCTAGATCCTTTTAAATTAAAAATG
AAGTTTTAAATCAATCTAAAGTATATATGAGTAAACTTGGTCTGACAGTTACCAATGCTTAATCAGTGAG
GCACCTATCTCAGCGATCTGTCTATTTCGTTCATCCATAGTTGCCTGACTCCCCGTCGTGTAGATAACTA
CGATACGGGAGGGCTTACCATCTGGCCCCAGTGCTGCAATGATACCGCGAGACCCACGCTCACCGGCTCC
AGATTTATCAGCAATAAACCAGCCAGCCGGAAGGGCCGAGCGCAGAAGTGGTCCTGCAACTTTATCCGCC
TCCATCCAGTCTATTAATTGTTGCCGGGAAGCTAGAGTAAGTAGTTCGCCAGTTAATAGTTTGCGCAACG
TTGTTGCCATTGCTACAGGCATCGTGGTGTCACGCTCGTCGTTTGGTATGGCTTCATTCAGCTCCGGTTC
CCAACGATCAAGGCGAGTTACATGATCCCCCATGTTGTGCAAAAAAGCGGTTAGCTCCTTCGGTCCTCCG
ATCGTTGTCAGAAGTAAGTTGGCCGCAGTGTTATCACTCATGGTTATGGCAGCACTGCATAATTCTCTTA
CTGTCATGCCATCCGTAAGATGCTTTTCTGTGACTGGTGAGTACTCAACCAAGTCATTCTGAGAATAGTG
TATGCGGCGACCGAGTTGCTCTTGCCCGGCGTCAATACGGGATAATACCGCGCCACATAGCAGAACTTTA
AAAGTGCTCATCATTGGAAAACGTTCTTCGGGGCGAAAACTCTCAAGGATCTTACCGCTGTTGAGATCCA
GTTCGATGTAACCCACTCGTGCACCCAACTGATCTTCAGCATCTTTTACTTTCACCAGCGTTTCTGGGTG
AGCAAAAACAGGAAGGCAAAATGCCGCAAAAAAGGGAATAAGGGCGACACGGAAATGTTGAATACTCATA
CTCTTCCTTTTTCAATATTATTGAAGCATTTATCAGGGTTATTGTCTCATGAGCGGATACATATTTGAAT
GTATTTAGAAAAATAAACAAATAGGGGTTCCGCGCACATTTCCCCGAAAAGTGCCACCTG
Features (pLannotate 1.2.2; 18 found; start..end, strand, type, name):
      5..384     +  enhancer       CMV enhancer: human cytomegalovirus immediate early enhancer
    386..661     +  promoter       chicken β-actin promoter: No description available
    662..1682    +  intron         chimeric intron: chimera between introns from chicken β-actin and rabbit β-globin
   1680..1736    +  CDS            HBB (fragment): HBB_LEPEU - Experimental evidence at protein level: Swiss-Prot protein existence level 1. Involved in oxygen transport from the lung to the various peripheral tissues. From Lepus europaeus (European hare).
   1746..5564    +  CDS            S: SPIKE_SARS2 - Experimental evidence at protein level: Swiss-Prot protein existence level 1. [Spike glycoprotein]: May down-regulate host tetherin (BST2) by lysosomal degradation, thereby counteracting its antiviral activity. From Severe acute respiratory syndrome coronavirus 2 (2019-nCoV) (SARS-CoV-2).
   5571..5594    +  CDS            FLAG: FLAG® epitope tag, followed by an enterokinase cleavage site
   5687..5742    +  polyA_signal   β-globin poly(A) signal: rabbit β-globin polyadenylation signal (Gil and Proudfoot, 1987)
   6127..6143    -  protein_bind   lac operator: The lac repressor binds to the lac operator to inhibit transcription in E. coli. This inhibition can be relieved by adding lactose or isopropyl-β-D-thiogalactopyranoside (IPTG). lac repressor encoded by lacI
   6151..6181    -  promoter       lac promoter: promoter for the E. coli lac operon
   6196..6217    -  protein_bind   CAP binding site: CAP binding activates transcription in the presence of cAMP. E. coli catabolite activator protein
   6230..6269    -  CDS            lacI (fragment): lac repressor; lacI; The lac repressor binds to the lac operator to inhibit transcription in E. coli. This inhibition can be relieved by adding lactose or isopropyl-β-D-thiogalactopyranoside (IPTG).
   6276..6298    +  promoter       SV40 promoter (fragment): SV40 enhancer and early promoter
   6322..6457    +  rep_origin     SV40 ori: SV40 origin of replication
   6477..6611    +  polyA_signal   SV40 poly(A) signal: SV40 polyadenylation signal
   6613..6667    -  CDS            lacI (fragment): lac repressor; lacI; The lac repressor binds to the lac operator to inhibit transcription in E. coli. This inhibition can be relieved by adding lactose or isopropyl-β-D-thiogalactopyranoside (IPTG).
   6850..7438    -  rep_origin     ori: high-copy-number ColE1/pMB1/pBR322/pUC origin of replication
   7609..8469    -  CDS            AmpR: β-lactamase; bla; confers resistance to ampicillin, carbenicillin, and related antibiotics
   8470..8574    -  promoter       AmpR promoter: bla
