[The description below was written by a language model from this plasmid's Addgene catalogue record and pLannotate feature annotations shown in this document.]
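Description:
pCAGGS-SARS2-S-D614 (C-flag) is a mammalian expression plasmid built on the pCAGGS backbone that produces the SARS-CoV-2 spike (S) glycoprotein carrying aspartate at position 614, with a FLAG epitope fused to its C-terminus. It is maintained in E. coli as a high-copy plasmid through a ColE1/pUC-type origin and selected with ampicillin via the β-lactamase gene and its own promoter. The backbone also retains remnants of lac regulatory sequences and a small SV40 segment comprising an SV40 origin, a promoter fragment and a poly(A) signal. The SV40 origin can support episomal replication in cells expressing large T antigen.

The catalogue lists the promoter as CMV, but the annotated features show the composite CAG arrangement typical of pCAGGS: the human cytomegalovirus immediate-early enhancer joined to the chicken β-actin promoter, followed by a chimeric chicken β-actin/rabbit β-globin intron that promotes strong, broadly active expression. A short β-globin-derived fragment annotated just upstream of the insert appears to be residual backbone sequence. The spike open reading frame, cloned between EcoRI and SbfI sites, is followed closely by the FLAG tag and terminated by the rabbit β-globin polyadenylation signal. The depositor and repository sequencing records differ by only a few nucleotides in length, mostly within the intron, and give the same feature layout.

The plasmid is intended for transient spike expression in mammalian cells, for detection through the FLAG tag, and for pseudotyping. The record notes that this spike incorporates onto MLV-based vectors but not efficiently onto VSV or lentiviral particles. It serves as the D614 counterpart in comparisons examining the effect of the D614G mutation on virion spike density and infectivity.
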