Addgene plasmid #156420: pCAGGS-SARS2-S-D614 (C-flag)
Purpose: Mammalian expression of SARS-CoV-2 S protein (D614) with the flag tag at C-terminus. Pseudotypes onto the MLV vector but not efficiently to VSV or lentiviral vectors.
Depositing lab: Hyeryun Choe & Michael Farzan. Publication: SARS-CoV-2 spike-protein D614G mutation increases virion spike density and infectivity. Zhang L, Jackson CB, Mou H, Ojha A, Peng H, Quinlan BD, Rangarajan ES, Pan A, Vanderheiden A, Suthar MS, Li W, Izard T, Rader C, Farzan M, Choe H. Nat Commun. 2020 Nov 26;11(1):6013. doi: 10.1038/s41467-020-19808-4. PubMed 33243994.
Backbone
  Vector backbone: pCAGGS
  Vector type: Mammalian Expression
Growth in bacteria
  Bacterial resistance: Ampicillin, 100 μg/mL
  Growth temperature: 37°C
  Growth strain: DH5alpha
  Copy number: High Copy
Gene/Insert
  Gene/Insert name: SARS-CoV-2 S protein
  Species: SARS CoV2
  Insert size (bp): 3900
  Entrez Gene: S (a.k.a. GU280_gp02, spike glycoprotein)
  Promoter: CMV
  Tag / fusion protein: Flag (C terminal on insert)
  Cloning method: Restriction Enzyme; 5′ cloning site EcoRI (not destroyed); 3′ cloning site SbfI (not destroyed)
  Sequencing primers: 5′ CMV-F
Terms and licenses: Academic/Nonprofit Terms; Industry Terms: Not Available to Industry
Depositor comments: Pseudotypes onto the MLV vector but not efficiently to VSV or lentiviral vectors
How to cite: pCAGGS-SARS2-S-D614 (C-flag) was a gift from Hyeryun Choe & Michael Farzan (Addgene plasmid # 156420 ; http://n2t.net/addgene:156420 ; RRID:Addgene_156420)
